Addgene plasmid #80619: pBIG2abcde
Purpose: (Empty Backbone) pBIG2abcde - Step2 vector abcde (biGBac system for expression of protein complexes in insect cells)
Depositing lab: Jan-Michael Peters. Depositing organization: Research Institute of Molecular Pathology (IMP). Publication: biGBac enables rapid gene assembly for the expression of large multisubunit protein complexes. Weissmann F, Petzold G, VanderLinden R, Huis In 't Veld PJ, Brown NG, Lampert F, Westermann S, Stark H, Schulman BA, Peters JM. Proc Natl Acad Sci U S A. 2016 May 10;113(19):E2564-9. doi: 10.1073/pnas.1604935113. Epub 2016 Apr 25. PubMed 27114506.
Backbone
  Vector backbone: pBIG2abcde
  Backbone size (bp): 5668
  Vector type: Insect Expression
  Selectable markers: Gentamicin
Growth in bacteria
  Bacterial resistance: Chloramphenicol and Ampicillin, 25 & 100 μg/mL
  Growth temperature: 37°C
  Growth strain: DH5alpha
  Copy number: Unknown
Gene/Insert
  Cloning method: Gibson Cloning
  Sequencing primers: 5′ TCAACAGGTTGAACTGCTGATC; 3′ GGTGTAGCGTCGTAAGCTAATAC
Terms and licenses: Academic/Nonprofit Terms; Industry Terms: Not Available to Industry
How to cite: pBIG2abcde was a gift from Jan-Michael Peters (Addgene plasmid # 80619 ; http://n2t.net/addgene:80619 ; RRID:Addgene_80619)
