[The description below was written by a language model from this plasmid's Addgene catalogue record and pLannotate feature annotations shown in this document.]
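Description:
pBIG2abcde is an empty backbone of about 5.7 kb from the biGBac system, which assembles multiple genes for expressing large multisubunit protein complexes in insect cells. It is described as the "step 2" vector of the abcde type, meaning it is the recipient for the second round of assembly. The recorded cloning method is Gibson assembly. As deposited it carries no insert, and no insect-cell promoter, polyadenylation signal or expression cassette is annotated, so these would have to arrive with the assembled fragments.

In E. coli the plasmid replicates from a high-copy ColE1/pUC-type origin and also has an f1 origin. It is maintained under ampicillin (bla) and chloramphenicol (cat with its own promoter) selection. The central functional unit is a mini-Tn7 element bounded by Tn7R and Tn7L. Between these ends lie a gentamicin acetyltransferase gene driven by a class 1 integron Pc promoter and a loxP site. Tn7 ends of this kind allow the enclosed segment to be transposed into a baculoviral bacmid in a suitable E. coli host, with gentamicin selecting for the transposed DNA, and the resulting bacmid is then used to produce recombinant baculovirus. The loxP site offers a possible target for Cre-mediated fusion with other plasmids, although the record does not state how it is used.

The chloramphenicol cassette sits just outside Tn7L in the annotation, and its exact role in the assembly scheme is not given. Short fragments annotated as IS1, bom, R6K γ ori and a predicted E. coli protein appear to be remnants of parental vectors. The two sequence records show the same features and differ only in numbering and by one nucleotide in length.
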