Features (pLannotate 1.2.2; 15 found; start..end, strand, type, name):
    261..352     -  mobile_element IS1 (fragment): prokaryotic transposable element IS1
    473..575     +  promoter       cat promoter: promoter of the E. coli cat gene encoding chloramphenicol acetyltransferase
    576..1235    +  CDS            CmR: chloramphenicol acetyltransferase; cat; confers resistance to chloramphenicol
   1535..1989    +  rep_origin     f1 ori (sequence partly withheld): f1 bacteriophage origin of replication; arrow indicates direction of (+) strand synthesis
   2015..2119    +  promoter       AmpR promoter: bla
   2120..2980    +  CDS            AmpR: β-lactamase; bla; confers resistance to ampicillin, carbenicillin, and related antibiotics
   3151..3739    +  rep_origin     ori: high-copy-number ColE1/pMB1/pBR322/pUC origin of replication
   3925..3976    -  misc_feature   bom (fragment): basis of mobility region from pBR322
   4044..4268    -  mobile_element Tn7R: mini-Tn7 element (right end of the Tn7 transposon) Tn7
   4335..4868    -  CDS            GmR: gentamycin acetyltransferase; aacC1; confers resistance to gentamycin
   5057..5085    -  promoter       Pc promoter: intI1 (promoter lies within the coding sequence); class 1 integron promoter
   5063..5425    -  CDS            YPR2_ECOLX (fragment): Protein predicted: Swiss-Prot protein existence level 4. From Escherichia coli.
   5425..5452    -  rep_origin     R6K γ ori (fragment): γ replication origin from E. coli plasmid R6K; requires the R6K initiator protein pi for replication
   5481..5514    +  protein_bind   loxP: Cre-mediated recombination occurs in the 8-bp core sequence (GCATACAT). Cre recombinase
   5592..88      -  mobile_element Tn7L (across the origin): mini-Tn7 element (left end of the Tn7 transposon) Tn7
>Addgene plasmid #80619 | pBIG2abcde | addgene full sequence | sequence record 457380 | Addgene NGS Result
TCCCATCTATTTTGTCACTCTTCCCTAAATAATCCTTAAAAACTCCATTTCCACCCCTCCCAGTTCCCAA
CTATTTTGTCCGCCCACAGCGGGGCATTTTTCTTCCTGTTATGTTTTTAATCAAACATCCTGCCAACTCC
ATGTGACAAACCGTCATCTTCGGCTACTTTTTCTCTGTCACAGAATGAAAATTTTTCTGTCATCTCTTCG
TTATTAATGTTTGTAATTGACTGAATATCAACGCTTATTTGCAGCCTGAACTGAACAGGAGGGACAGCTG
ATAGAAACAGAAGCCACTGGAGCACCTCAAAAACACCATCATACACTAAATCAGTAAGTTGGCAGCATCA
CCCGACGCACTTTGCGCCGAATAAATACCTGTGACGGAAGATCACTTCGCAGAATAAATAAATCCTGGTG
TCCCTGTTGATACCGGGAAGCCCTGGGCCAACTTTTGGCGAAAATGAGACGTTGATCGGCACGTAAGAGG
TTCCAACTTTCACCATAATGAAATAAGATCACTACCGGGCGTATTTTTTGAGTTATCGAGATTTTCAGGA
GCTAAGGAAGCTAAAATGGAGAAAAAAATCACTGGATATACCACCGTTGATATATCCCAATGGCATCGTA
AAGAACATTTTGAGGCATTTCAGTCAGTTGCTCAATGTACCTATAACCAGACCGTTCAGCTGGATATTAC
GGCCTTTTTAAAGACCGTAAAGAAAAATAAGCACAAGTTTTATCCGGCCTTTATTCACATTCTTGCCCGC
CTGATGAATGCTCATCCGGAATTCCGTATGGCAATGAAAGACGGTGAGCTGGTGATATGGGATAGTGTTC
ACCCTTGTTACACCGTTTTCCATGAGCAAACTGAAACGTTTTCATCGCTCTGGAGTGAATACCACGACGA
TTTCCGGCAGTTTCTACACATATATTCGCAAGATGTGGCGTGTTACGGTGAAAACCTGGCCTATTTCCCT
AAAGGGTTTATTGAGAATATGTTTTTCGTCTCAGCCAATCCCTGGGTGAGTTTCACCAGTTTTGATTTAA
ACGTGGCCAATATGGACAACTTCTTCGCCCCCGTTTTCACCATGGGCAAATATTATACGCAAGGCGACAA
GGTGCTGATGCCGCTGGCGATTCAGGTTCATCATGCCGTTTGTGATGGCTTCCATGTCGGCAGAATGCTT
AATGAATTACAACAGTACTGCGATGAGTGGCAGGGCGGGGCGTAATTTTTTTAAGGCAGTTATTGGTGCC
CTTAAACGCCTGGTTGCTACGCCTGAATAAGTGATAATAAGCGGATGAATGGCAGAAATTCGAAAGCAAA
TTCGACCCGGTCGTCGGTTCAGGGCAGGGTCGTTAAATAGCCGCTTATGTCTATTGCTGGTTTACCGGTT
TATTGACTACCGGAAGCAGTGTGACCGTGTGCTTCTCAAATGCCTGAGGCCAGTTTGCTCAGGCTCTCCC
CGTGGAGGTAATAATTGACGATATGATCATTTATTCTGCCTCCCAGAGCCTGATGGCGAATGGG
[124 nt withheld, positions 1535-1658]
C
[91 nt withheld, positions 1660-1750]
A
[49 nt withheld, positions 1752-1800]
CCTTTGACGTTGGAGTCCACGTTCTT
[37 nt withheld, positions 1827-1863]
ACCCTATCTCGGTCTATTCTTTTGATTTATAAGGGATTTTGCCGATTTCGGCCTATTGGTTAAAAAATGA
GCTGATTTAACAAAAATTTAACGCGAATTTTAACAAAATATTAACGCTTACAATTTAGGTGGCACTTTTC
GGGGAAATGTGCGCGGAACCCCTATTTGTTTATTTTTCTAAATACATTCAAATATGTATCCGCTCATGAG
ACAATAACCCTGATAAATGCTTCAATAATATTGAAAAAGGAAGAGTATGAGTATTCAACATTTCCGTGTC
GCCCTTATTCCCTTTTTTGCGGCATTTTGCCTTCCTGTTTTTGCTCACCCAGAAACGCTGGTGAAAGTAA
AAGATGCTGAAGATCAGTTGGGTGCACGAGTGGGTTACATCGAACTGGATCTCAACAGCGGTAAGATCCT
TGAGAGTTTTCGCCCCGAAGAACGTTTTCCAATGATGAGCACTTTTAAAGTTCTGCTATGTGGCGCGGTA
TTATCCCGTATTGACGCCGGGCAAGAGCAACTCGGTCGCCGCATACACTATTCTCAGAATGACTTGGTTG
AGTACTCACCAGTCACAGAAAAGCATCTTACGGATGGCATGACAGTAAGAGAATTATGCAGTGCTGCCAT
AACCATGAGTGATAACACTGCGGCCAACTTACTTCTGACAACGATCGGAGGACCGAAGGAGCTAACCGCT
TTTTTGCACAACATGGGGGATCATGTAACTCGCCTTGATCGTTGGGAACCGGAGCTGAATGAAGCCATAC
CAAACGACGAGCGTGACACCACGATGCCTGTAGCAATGGCAACAACGTTGCGCAAACTATTAACTGGCGA
ACTACTTACTCTAGCTTCCCGGCAACAATTAATAGACTGGATGGAGGCGGATAAAGTTGCAGGACCACTT
CTGCGCTCGGCCCTTCCGGCTGGCTGGTTTATTGCTGATAAATCTGGAGCCGGTGAGCGTGGGTCTCGCG
GTATCATTGCAGCACTGGGGCCAGATGGTAAGCCCTCCCGTATCGTAGTTATCTACACGACGGGGAGTCA
GGCAACTATGGATGAACGAAATAGACAGATCGCTGAGATAGGTGCCTCACTGATTAAGCATTGGTAACTG
TCAGACCAAGTTTACTCATATATACTTTAGATTGATTTAAAACTTCATTTTTAATTTAAAAGGATCTAGG
TGAAGATCCTTTTTGATAATCTCATGACCAAAATCCCTTAACGTGAGTTTTCGTTCCACTGAGCGTCAGA
CCCCGTAGAAAAGATCAAAGGATCTTCTTGAGATCCTTTTTTTCTGCGCGTAATCTGCTGCTTGCAAACA
AAAAAACCACCGCTACCAGCGGTGGTTTGTTTGCCGGATCAAGAGCTACCAACTCTTTTTCCGAAGGTAA
CTGGCTTCAGCAGAGCGCAGATACCAAATACTATTCTTCTAGTGTAGCCGTAGTTAGGCCACCACTTCAA
GAACTCTGTAGCACCGCCTACATACCTCGCTCTGCTAATCCTGTTACCAGTGGCTGCTGCCAGTGGCGAT
AAGTCGTGTCTTACCGGGTTGGACTCAAGACGATAGTTACCGGATAAGGCGCAGCGGTCGGGCTGAACGG
GGGGTTCGTGCACACAGCCCAGCTTGGAGCGAACGACCTACACCGAACTGAGATACCTACAGCGTGAGCT
ATGAGAAAGCGCCACGCTTCCCGAAGGGAGAAAGGCGGACAGGTATCCGGTAAGCGGCAGGGTCGGAACA
GGAGAGCGCACGAGGGAGCTTCCAGGGGGAAACGCCTGGTATCTTTATAGTCCTGTCGGGTTTCGCCACC
TCTGACTTGAGCGTCGATTTTTGTGATGCTCGTCAGGGGGGCGGAGCCTATGGAAAAACGCCAGCAACGC
GGCCTTTTTACGGTTCCTGGCCTTTTGCTGGCCTTTTGCTCACATGTTCTTTCCTGCGTTATCCCCTGAT
TCTGTGGATAACCGTATTACCGCCTTTGAGTGAGCTGATACCGCTCGCCGCAGCCGAACGACCGAGCGCA
GCGAGTCAGTGAGCGAGGAAGCGGAAGAGCGCCTGATGCGGTATTTTCTCCTTACGCATCTGTGCGGTAT
TTCACACCGCATAGACCAGCCGCGTAACCTGGCAAAATCGGTTACGGTTGAGTAATAAATGGATGCCCTG
CGTAAGCGGGTGTGGGCGGACAATAAAGTCTTAAACTGAACAAAATAGATCTAAACTATGACAATAAAGT
CTTAAACTAGACAGAATAGTTGTAAACTGAAATCAGTCCAGTTATGCTGTGAAAAAGCATACTGGACTTT
TGTTATGGCTAAAGCAAACTCTTCATTTTCTGAAGTGCAAATTGCCCGTCGTATTAAAGAGGGGCGTGGC
CAAGGGCATGGTAAAGACTATATTCGCGGCGTTGTGACAATTTACCGAACAACTCCGCGGCCGGGAAGCC
GATCTCGGCTTGAACGAATTGTTAGGTGGCGGTACTTGGGTCGATATCAAAGTGCATCACTTCTTCCCGT
ATGCCCAACTTTGTATAGAGAGCCACTGCGGGATCGTCACCGTAATCTGCTTGCACGTAGATCACATAAG
CACCAAGCGCGTTGGCCTCATGCTTGAGGAGATTGATGAGCGCGGTGGCAATGCCCTGCCTCCGGTGCTC
GCCGGAGACTGCGAGATCATAGATATAGATCTCACTACGCGGCTGCTCAAACTTGGGCAGAACGTAAGCC
GCGAGAGCGCCAACAACCGCTTCTTGGTCGAAGGCAGCAAGCGCGATGAATGTCTTACTACGGAGCAAGT
TCCCGAGGTAATCGGAGTCCGGCTGATGTTGGGAGTAGGTGGCTACGTCTCCGAACTCACGACCGAAAAG
ATCAAGAGCAGCCCGCATGGATTTGACTTGGTCAGGGCCGAGCCTACATGTGCGAATGATGCCCATACTT
GAGCCACCTAACTTTGTTTTAGGGCGACTGCCCTGCTGCGTAACATCGTTGCTGCTGCGTAACATCGTTG
CTGCTCCATAACATCAAACATCGACCCACGGCGTAACGCGCTTGCTGCTTGGATGCCCGAGGCATAGACT
GTACAAAAAAACAGTCATAACAAGCCATGAAAACCGCCACTGCGCCGTTACCACCGCTGCGTTCGGTCAA
GGTTCTGGACCAGTTGCGTGAGCGCATACGCTACTTGCATTACAGTTTACGAACCGAACAGGCTTATGTC
AACTGGGTTTGTGCCTTCATCCGTTTCCACGGTGTGCGTCACCCGGCAACCTTGGGCAGCAGCGAAGTCG
AGGCATTTCTGTCCTGGCTGGCGAACGAGCGCAAGGTTTCGGTCTCCACGCATCGTCAGGCATTGGCGGC
CTTGCTGTTCTTCTACGGCAAGGTGCTGTGCACGGATCTGCCCTTGCTTCAGGAGATCGGTAGACCTCGG
CCGTCGCGGCGCTTGCCGGTGGTGCTGACCCCGGATGAAGTGGTTCGCATCCTCGGTTTTCTGGAAGGCG
AGCATCGTTTGTTCGCCCAGGACTCTAGCTATAGTTCTAGTGGTTGGCTACAGCTTTGTTTGTACTATCA
ACAGGTTGAACTGCTGATCAACAGATCCTCTACGCGGCCGCGGTACCATAACTTCGTATAGCATACATTA
TACGAAGTTATCTGGCCTAGGTTAATTAAACGCTCTATGGTCTAAAGTTTAAACACTGACATTGACTTGG
TTTCAATCAGGAGATCCGAACCAGATAAGTGAAATCTAGTTCCAAACTATTTTGTCATTTTTAATTTTCG
TATTAGCTTACGACGCTACACCCAGT
