Features (pLannotate 1.2.2; 15 found; start..end, strand, type, name):
     91..182     -  mobile_element IS1 (fragment): prokaryotic transposable element IS1
    303..405     +  promoter       cat promoter: promoter of the E. coli cat gene encoding chloramphenicol acetyltransferase
    406..1065    +  CDS            CmR: chloramphenicol acetyltransferase; cat; confers resistance to chloramphenicol
   1364..1818    +  rep_origin     f1 ori (sequence partly withheld): f1 bacteriophage origin of replication; arrow indicates direction of (+) strand synthesis
   1844..1948    +  promoter       AmpR promoter: bla
   1949..2809    +  CDS            AmpR: β-lactamase; bla; confers resistance to ampicillin, carbenicillin, and related antibiotics
   2980..3568    +  rep_origin     ori: high-copy-number ColE1/pMB1/pBR322/pUC origin of replication
   3754..3805    -  misc_feature   bom (fragment): basis of mobility region from pBR322
   3873..4097    -  mobile_element Tn7R: mini-Tn7 element (right end of the Tn7 transposon) Tn7
   4164..4697    -  CDS            GmR: gentamycin acetyltransferase; aacC1; confers resistance to gentamycin
   4886..4914    -  promoter       Pc promoter: intI1 (promoter lies within the coding sequence); class 1 integron promoter
   4892..5254    -  CDS            YPR2_ECOLX (fragment): Protein predicted: Swiss-Prot protein existence level 4. From Escherichia coli.
   5254..5281    -  rep_origin     R6K γ ori (fragment): γ replication origin from E. coli plasmid R6K; requires the R6K initiator protein pi for replication
   5310..5343    +  protein_bind   loxP: Cre-mediated recombination occurs in the 8-bp core sequence (GCATACAT). Cre recombinase
   5421..5586    -  mobile_element Tn7L: mini-Tn7 element (left end of the Tn7 transposon) Tn7
>Addgene plasmid #80619 | pBIG2abcde | analyzer sequence | sequence record 151948
TTCTCTGTCACAGAATGAAAATTTTTCTGTCATCTCTTCGTTATTAATGTTTGTAATTGACTGAATATCA
ACGCTTATTTGCAGCCTGAACTGAACAGGAGGGACAGCTGATAGAAACAGAAGCCACTGGAGCACCTCAA
AAACACCATCATACACTAAATCAGTAAGTTGGCAGCATCACCCGACGCACTTTGCGCCGAATAAATACCT
GTGACGGAAGATCACTTCGCAGAATAAATAAATCCTGGTGTCCCTGTTGATACCGGGAAGCCCTGGGCCA
ACTTTTGGCGAAAATGAGACGTTGATCGGCACGTAAGAGGTTCCAACTTTCACCATAATGAAATAAGATC
ACTACCGGGCGTATTTTTTGAGTTATCGAGATTTTCAGGAGCTAAGGAAGCTAAAATGGAGAAAAAAATC
ACTGGATATACCACCGTTGATATATCCCAATGGCATCGTAAAGAACATTTTGAGGCATTTCAGTCAGTTG
CTCAATGTACCTATAACCAGACCGTTCAGCTGGATATTACGGCCTTTTTAAAGACCGTAAAGAAAAATAA
GCACAAGTTTTATCCGGCCTTTATTCACATTCTTGCCCGCCTGATGAATGCTCATCCGGAATTCCGTATG
GCAATGAAAGACGGTGAGCTGGTGATATGGGATAGTGTTCACCCTTGTTACACCGTTTTCCATGAGCAAA
CTGAAACGTTTTCATCGCTCTGGAGTGAATACCACGACGATTTCCGGCAGTTTCTACACATATATTCGCA
AGATGTGGCGTGTTACGGTGAAAACCTGGCCTATTTCCCTAAAGGGTTTATTGAGAATATGTTTTTCGTC
TCAGCCAATCCCTGGGTGAGTTTCACCAGTTTTGATTTAAACGTGGCCAATATGGACAACTTCTTCGCCC
CCGTTTTCACCATGGGCAAATATTATACGCAAGGCGACAAGGTGCTGATGCCGCTGGCGATTCAGGTTCA
TCATGCCGTCTGTGATGGCTTCCATGTCGGCAGAATGCTTAATGAATTACAACAGTACTGCGATGAGTGG
CAGGGCGGGGCGTAATTTTTTTAAGGCAGTTATTGGTGCCCTTAAACGCCTGGTGCTACGCCTGAATAAG
TGATAATAAGCGGATGAATGGCAGAAATTCGAAAGCAAATTCGACCCGGTCGTCGGTTCAGGGCAGGGTC
GTTAAATAGCCGCTTATGTCTATTGCTGGTTTACCGGTTTATTGACTACCGGAAGCAGTGTGACCGTGTG
CTTCTCAAATGCCTGAGGCCAGTTTGCTCAGGCTCTCCCCGTGGAGGTAATAATTGACGATATGATCATT
TATTCTGCCTCCCAGAGCCTGATGGCGAATGGG
[124 nt withheld, positions 1364-1487]
C
[91 nt withheld, positions 1489-1579]
A
[49 nt withheld, positions 1581-1629]
CCTTTGACGTTGGAGTCCACGTTCTT
[37 nt withheld, positions 1656-1692]
ACCCTATCTCGGTCTATTCTTTTGATTTATAAGGGATTTTGCCGATTTCGGCCTATTGGTTAAAAAATGA
GCTGATTTAACAAAAATTTAACGCGAATTTTAACAAAATATTAACGCTTACAATTTAGGTGGCACTTTTC
GGGGAAATGTGCGCGGAACCCCTATTTGTTTATTTTTCTAAATACATTCAAATATGTATCCGCTCATGAG
ACAATAACCCTGATAAATGCTTCAATAATATTGAAAAAGGAAGAGTATGAGTATTCAACATTTCCGTGTC
GCCCTTATTCCCTTTTTTGCGGCATTTTGCCTTCCTGTTTTTGCTCACCCAGAAACGCTGGTGAAAGTAA
AAGATGCTGAAGATCAGTTGGGTGCACGAGTGGGTTACATCGAACTGGATCTCAACAGCGGTAAGATCCT
TGAGAGTTTTCGCCCCGAAGAACGTTTTCCAATGATGAGCACTTTTAAAGTTCTGCTATGTGGCGCGGTA
TTATCCCGTATTGACGCCGGGCAAGAGCAACTCGGTCGCCGCATACACTATTCTCAGAATGACTTGGTTG
AGTACTCACCAGTCACAGAAAAGCATCTTACGGATGGCATGACAGTAAGAGAATTATGCAGTGCTGCCAT
AACCATGAGTGATAACACTGCGGCCAACTTACTTCTGACAACGATCGGAGGACCGAAGGAGCTAACCGCT
TTTTTGCACAACATGGGGGATCATGTAACTCGCCTTGATCGTTGGGAACCGGAGCTGAATGAAGCCATAC
CAAACGACGAGCGTGACACCACGATGCCTGTAGCAATGGCAACAACGTTGCGCAAACTATTAACTGGCGA
ACTACTTACTCTAGCTTCCCGGCAACAATTAATAGACTGGATGGAGGCGGATAAAGTTGCAGGACCACTT
CTGCGCTCGGCCCTTCCGGCTGGCTGGTTTATTGCTGATAAATCTGGAGCCGGTGAGCGTGGGTCTCGCG
GTATCATTGCAGCACTGGGGCCAGATGGTAAGCCCTCCCGTATCGTAGTTATCTACACGACGGGGAGTCA
GGCAACTATGGATGAACGAAATAGACAGATCGCTGAGATAGGTGCCTCACTGATTAAGCATTGGTAACTG
TCAGACCAAGTTTACTCATATATACTTTAGATTGATTTAAAACTTCATTTTTAATTTAAAAGGATCTAGG
TGAAGATCCTTTTTGATAATCTCATGACCAAAATCCCTTAACGTGAGTTTTCGTTCCACTGAGCGTCAGA
CCCCGTAGAAAAGATCAAAGGATCTTCTTGAGATCCTTTTTTTCTGCGCGTAATCTGCTGCTTGCAAACA
AAAAAACCACCGCTACCAGCGGTGGTTTGTTTGCCGGATCAAGAGCTACCAACTCTTTTTCCGAAGGTAA
CTGGCTTCAGCAGAGCGCAGATACCAAATACTGTTCTTCTAGTGTAGCCGTAGTTAGGCCACCACTTCAA
GAACTCTGTAGCACCGCCTACATACCTCGCTCTGCTAATCCTGTTACCAGTGGCTGCTGCCAGTGGCGAT
AAGTCGTGTCTTACCGGGTTGGACTCAAGACGATAGTTACCGGATAAGGCGCAGCGGTCGGGCTGAACGG
GGGGTTCGTGCACACAGCCCAGCTTGGAGCGAACGACCTACACCGAACTGAGATACCTACAGCGTGAGCT
ATGAGAAAGCGCCACGCTTCCCGAAGGGAGAAAGGCGGACAGGTATCCGGTAAGCGGCAGGGTCGGAACA
GGAGAGCGCACGAGGGAGCTTCCAGGGGGAAACGCCTGGTATCTTTATAGTCCTGTCGGGTTTCGCCACC
TCTGACTTGAGCGTCGATTTTTGTGATGCTCGTCAGGGGGGCGGAGCCTATGGAAAAACGCCAGCAACGC
GGCCTTTTTACGGTTCCTGGCCTTTTGCTGGCCTTTTGCTCACATGTTCTTTCCTGCGTTATCCCCTGAT
TCTGTGGATAACCGTATTACCGCCTTTGAGTGAGCTGATACCGCTCGCCGCAGCCGAACGACCGAGCGCA
GCGAGTCAGTGAGCGAGGAAGCGGAAGAGCGCCTGATGCGGTATTTTCTCCTTACGCATCTGTGCGGTAT
TTCACACCGCATAGACCAGCCGCGTAACCTGGCAAAATCGGTTACGGTTGAGTAATAAATGGATGCCCTG
CGTAAGCGGGTGTGGGCGGACAATAAAGTCTTAAACTGAACAAAATAGATCTAAACTATGACAATAAAGT
CTTAAACTAGACAGAATAGTTGTAAACTGAAATCAGTCCAGTTATGCTGTGAAAAAGCATACTGGACTTT
TGTTATGGCTAAAGCAAACTCTTCATTTTCTGAAGTGCAAATTGCCCGTCGTATTAAAGAGGGGCGTGGC
CAAGGGCATGGTAAAGACTATATTCGCGGCGTTGTGACAATTTACCGAACAACTCCGCGGCCGGGAAGCC
GATCTCGGCTTGAACGAATTGTTAGGTGGCGGTACTTGGGTCGATATCAAAGTGCATCACTTCTTCCCGT
ATGCCCAACTTTGTATAGAGAGCCACTGCGGGATCGTCACCGTAATCTGCTTGCACGTAGATCACATAAG
CACCAAGCGCGTTGGCCTCATGCTTGAGGAGATTGATGAGCGCGGTGGCAATGCCCTGCCTCCGGTGCTC
GCCGGAGACTGCGAGATCATAGATATAGATCTCACTACGCGGCTGCTCAAACTTGGGCAGAACGTAAGCC
GCGAGAGCGCCAACAACCGCTTCTTGGTCGAAGGCAGCAAGCGCGATGAATGTCTTACTACGGAGCAAGT
TCCCGAGGTAATCGGAGTCCGGCTGATGTTGGGAGTAGGTGGCTACGTCTCCGAACTCACGACCGAAAAG
ATCAAGAGCAGCCCGCATGGATTTGACTTGGTCAGGGCCGAGCCTACATGTGCGAATGATGCCCATACTT
GAGCCACCTAACTTTGTTTTAGGGCGACTGCCCTGCTGCGTAACATCGTTGCTGCTGCGTAACATCGTTG
CTGCTCCATAACATCAAACATCGACCCACGGCGTAACGCGCTTGCTGCTTGGATGCCCGAGGCATAGACT
GTACAAAAAAACAGTCATAACAAGCCATGAAAACCGCCACTGCGCCGTTACCACCGCTGCGTTCGGTCAA
GGTTCTGGACCAGTTGCGTGAGCGCATACGCTACTTGCATTACAGTTTACGAACCGAACAGGCTTATGTC
AACTGGGTTCGTGCCTTCATCCGTTTCCACGGTGTGCGTCACCCGGCAACCTTGGGCAGCAGCGAAGTCG
AGGCATTTCTGTCCTGGCTGGCGAACGAGCGCAAGGTTTCGGTCTCCACGCATCGTCAGGCATTGGCGGC
CTTGCTGTTCTTCTACGGCAAGGTGCTGTGCACGGATCTGCCCTTGCTTCAGGAGATCGGTAGACCTCGG
CCGTCGCGGCGCTTGCCGGTGGTGCTGACCCCGGATGAAGTGGTTCGCATCCTCGGTTTTCTGGAAGGCG
AGCATCGTTTGTTCGCCCAGGACTCTAGCTATAGTTCTAGTGGTTGGCTACAGCTTTGTTTGTACTATCA
ACAGGTTGAACTGCTGATCAACAGATCCTCTACGCGGCCGCGGTACCATAACTTCGTATAGCATACATTA
TACGAAGTTATCTGGCCTAGGTTAATTAAACGCTCTATGGTCTAAAGTTTAAACACTGACATTGACTTGG
TTTCAATCAGGAGATCCGAACCAGATAAGTGAAATCTAGTTCCAAACTATTTTGTCATTTTTAATTTTCG
TATTAGCTTACGACGCTACACCCAGTTCCCATCTATTTTGTCACTCTTCCCTAAATAATCCTTAAAAACT
CCATTTCCACCCCTCCCAGTTCCCAACTATTTTGTCCGCCCACAGCGGGGCATTTTTCTTCCTGTTATGT
TTTTAATCAAACATCCTGCCAACTCCATGTGACAAACCGTCATCTTCGGCTACTTT
