>Addgene plasmid #80619 | pBIG2abcde | addgene partial sequence | sequence record 158412 | F1ori-R 5'-AGGGAAGAAAGCGAAAGGAG-3'
[60 nt withheld, positions 1-60]
CCCATTCGCCATCAGGCTCTGGGAGGCAGAATAAATGATCATATCGTCAATTATTACCTCCACGGGGAGA
GCCTGAGCAAACTGGCCTCAGGCATTTGAGAAGCACACGGTCACACTGCTTCCGGTAGTCAATAAACCGG
TAAACCAGCAATAGACATAAGCGGCTATTTAACGACCCTGCCCTGAACCGACGACCGGGTCGAATTTGCT
TTCGAATTTCTGCCATTCATCCGCTTATTATCACTTATTCAGGCGTAGCAACCAGGCGTTTAAGGGCACC
AATAACTGCCTTAAAAAAATTACGCCCCGCCCTGCCACTCATCGCAGTACTGTTGTAATTCATTAAGCAT
TCTGCCGACATGGAAGCCATCACAAACGGCATGATGAACCTGAATCGCCAGCGGCATCAGCACCTTGTCG
CCTTGCGTATAATATTTGCCCATGGTGAAAACGGGGGCGAAGAAGTTGTCCATATTGGCCACGTTTAAAT
CAAAACTGGTGAAACTCACCCAGGGATTGGCTGAGACGAAAAACATATTCTCAATAAACCCTTTAGGGAA
ATAGGCCAGGTTTTCACCGTAACACGCCACATCTTGCGAATATATGTGTAGAAACTGCCGGAAATCGTCG
TGGTATTCACTCCAGAGCGATGAAAACGTTTCAGTTTGCTCATGGAAAACGGTGTAACAAGGGTGAACAC
TATCCCATATCACCAGCTCACCGTCTTTCATTGCCATACGGAATTCCGGATGAGCATTCATCAGGCGGGC
AAGAATGTGAATAAAGGCCGGATAAAACTTGTGCTTATTTTTCTTTACGGTCTTTAAAAAGGCCGTAATA
TCCAGCTGAACG
