>Addgene plasmid #80619 | pBIG2abcde | addgene partial sequence | sequence record 158413 | pUni-fwd 5'-CTATCAACAGGTTGAACTG-3'
TACCATAACTTCGTATAGCATACATTATACGAAGTTATCTGGCCTAGGTTAATTAAACGCTCTATGGTCT
AAAGTTTAAACACTGACATTGACTTGGTTTCAATCAGGAGATCCGAACCAGATAAGTGAAATCTAGTTCC
AAACTATTTTGTCATTTTTAATTTTCGTATTAGCTTACGACGCTACACCCAGTTCCCATCTATTTTGTCA
CTCTTCCCTAAATAATCCTTAAAAACTCCATTTCCACCCCTCCCAGTTCCCAACTATTTTGTCCGCCCAC
AGCGGGGCATTTTTCTTCCTGTTATGTTTTTAATCAAACATCCTGCCAACTCCATGTGACAAACCGTCAT
CTTCGGCTACTTTTTCTCTGTCACAGAATGAAAATTTTTCTGTCATCTCTTCGTTATTAATGTTTGTAAT
TGACTGAATATCAACGCTTATTTGCAGCCTGAACTGAACAGGAGGGACAGCTGATAGAAACAGAAGCCAC
TGGAGCACCTCAAAAACACCATCATACACTAAATCAGTAAGTTGGCAGCATCACCCGACGCACTTTGCGC
CGAATAAATACCTGTGACGGAAGATCACTTCGCAGAATAAATAAATCCTGGTGTCCCTGTTGATACCGGG
AAGCCCTGGGCCAACTTTTGGCGAAAATGAGACGTTGATCGGCACGTAAGAGGTTCCAACTTTCACCATA
ATGAAATAAGATCACTACCGGGCGTATTTTTTGAGTTATCGAGATTTTCAGGAGCTAAGGAAGCTAAAAT
GGAGAAAAAAATCACTGGATATACCACCGTTGATATATCCCAATGGCATCGTAAAGAACATTTTGAGGCA
TTTCAGTCAGTTGCTCAATGTACCTATAACCAGACCGTTCAGCTGGATATTACGGCCTTTTTAAAGACCG
TAAAGAAAAA
