>Addgene plasmid #80619 | pBIG2abcde | analyzer sequence | sequence record 151949
ATAACTTCGTATAGCATACATTATACGAAGTTATCTGGCCTAGGTTAATTAAACGCTCTATGGTCTAAAG
TTTAAACACTGACATTGACTTGGTTTCAATCAGGAGATCCGAACCAGATAAGTGAAATCTAGTTCCAAAC
TATTTTGTCATTTTTAATTTTCGTATTAGCTTACGACGCT
